>Addgene plasmid #157031 | pD649-HAsp-L1CAM-Fc(DAPA)-AviTag-6xHis | addgene full sequence | sequence record 405791 | Addgene NGS Result
GGCATTGATTATTGACTAGTTATTAATAGTAATCAATTACGGGGTCATTAGTTCATAGCCCATATATGGA
GTTCCGCGTTACATAACTTACGGTAAATGGCCCGCCTGGCTGACCGCCCAACGACCCCCGCCCATTGACG
TCAATAATGACGTATGTTCCCATAGTAACGCCAATAGGGACTTTCCATTGACGTCAATGGGTGGAGTATT
TACGGTAAACTGCCCACTTGGCAGTACATCAAGTGTATCATATGCCAAGTACGCCCCCTATTGACGTCAA
TGACGGTAAATGGCCCGCCTGGCATTATGCCCAGTACATGACCTTATGGGACTTTCCTACTTGGCAGTAC
ATCTACGTATTAGTCATCGCTATTACCATGGTGATGCGGTTTTGGCAGTACATCAATGGGCGTGGATAGC
GGTTTGACTCACGGGGATTTCCAAGTCTCCACCCCATTGACGTCAATGGGAGTTTGTTTTGGCACCAAAA
TCAACGGGACTTTCCAAAATGTCGTAACAACTCCGCCCCATTGACGCAAATGGGCGGTAGGCGTGTACGG
TGGGAGGTCTATATAAGCAGAGCTCGTTTAGTGAACCGTCAGATCGCCTGGAGACGCCATCCACGCTGTT
TTGACCTCCATAGAAGACACCGGGACCGATCCAGCCTCCGCGGCCGGGAACGGTGCATTGGAACGCGGAT
TCCCCGTGCCAAGAGTGACGTAAGTACCGCCTATAGAGTCTATAGGCCCACCCCCTTGGCTTCGTTAGAA
CGCGGCTACAATTAATACATAACCTTATGTATCATACACATACGATTTAGGTGACACTATAGAATAACAT
CCACTTTGCCTTTCTCTCCACAGGTGTCCACTCCCAGGTCCAACTGCACCTCGGTTCTATCGAAAACGCG
CCTGCTAGCGCCACCATGAAGACCATCATTGCCCTGAGCTACATCTTCTGCCTGGTGTTCGCTGCGGCCG
CCATTCAGATCCCTGAGGAATATGAGGGCCACCACGTGATGGAACCTCCAGTGATTACCGAGCAGAGCCC
TCGGAGACTGGTGGTGTTCCCTACCGACGATATCAGCCTGAAGTGCGAGGCCTCTGGAAAGCCCGAGGTG
CAGTTCAGATGGACCAGAGATGGCGTGCACTTCAAGCCCAAAGAGGAACTGGGCGTCACCGTGTATCAGA
GCCCACACAGCGGCAGCTTTACCATCACCGGCAACAACAGCAACTTCGCCCAGCGGTTCCAGGGCATCTA
CAGATGCTTTGCCAGCAACAAGCTGGGCACCGCCATGAGCCACGAGATTAGACTTATGGCCGAAGGCGCC
CCTAAGTGGCCCAAAGAAACAGTGAAGCCCGTGGAAGTGGAAGAGGGCGAATCTGTGGTGCTGCCCTGTA
ATCCTCCTCCTTCCGCCGAACCTCTGCGGATCTACTGGATGAACAGCAAGATCCTGCACATCAAGCAGGA
CGAGCGCGTGACAATGGGCCAGAACGGCAACCTGTACTTCGCCAACGTGCTGACCAGCGACAACCACAGC
GATTACATCTGCCACGCTCACTTCCCCGGCACCAGAACCATCATCCAGAAAGAGCCCATCGACCTGAGAG
TGAAGGCCACCAACAGCATGATCGACAGAAAGCCCAGACTGCTGTTCCCCACCAATAGCAGCTCTCACCT
GGTGGCTCTGCAGGGACAACCTCTGGTGCTGGAATGTATCGCCGAGGGCTTCCCCACACCTACCATTAAG
TGGCTGAGGCCTTCTGGCCCCATGCCTGCCGATAGAGTGACCTACCAGAATCACAACAAGACCCTGCAGC
TGCTGAAAGTGGGCGAAGAGGACGATGGCGAGTACAGATGTCTGGCCGAGAATAGCCTGGGAAGCGCCAG
ACACGCCTACTACGTGACAGTGGAAGCCGCTCCTTACTGGCTGCACAAGCCTCAGTCTCACCTGTATGGA
CCTGGCGAGACAGCCAGACTGGATTGTCAGGTTCAGGGCAGACCTCAGCCAGAAGTGACTTGGAGAATCA
ACGGCATCCCTGTGGAAGAACTGGCCAAGGACCAGAAGTACAGAATCCAGAGAGGCGCCCTGATCCTGAG
CAACGTGCAGCCTAGCGATACCATGGTCACCCAGTGCGAAGCCAGAAACAGACATGGCCTGCTGCTGGCC
AACGCCTACATCTATGTTGTGCAGCTGCCCGCCAAGATTCTGACCGCCGACAATCAGACCTATATGGCCG
TGCAGGGAAGCACCGCCTACCTGCTGTGTAAAGCTTTTGGCGCCCCTGTGCCTAGCGTGCAGTGGCTGGA
TGAAGATGGCACCACAGTGCTGCAGGATGAGAGATTCTTCCCCTACGCCAATGGCACCCTGGGCATTAGA
GATCTGCAGGCCAACGATACCGGCAGATACTTCTGCCTGGCCGCCAACGATCAGAACAACGTGACCATCA
TGGCCAACCTGAAAGTGAAAGACGCCACGCAGATCACACAGGGCCCTAGAAGCACCATCGAGAAGAAAGG
CAGCAGAGTCACCTTCACCTGTCAAGCCAGCTTCGACCCTAGCCTGCAGCCTTCTATTACTTGGAGAGGC
GACGGCAGGGACCTGCAAGAGCTGGGCGATAGCGACAAGTACTTCATCGAGGACGGCCGGCTGGTCATCC
ACAGCCTGGATTACAGCGACCAGGGCAATTACAGCTGTGTGGCCAGCACCGAGCTGGACGTTGTGGAAAG
TAGAGCACAGCTGCTGGTTGTGGGAAGCCCAGGACCTGTTCCTAGACTGGTGCTGAGCGATCTGCATCTG
CTGACACAGAGCCAAGTGCGAGTGTCTTGGAGCCCTGCCGAAGATCACAACGCCCCTATCGAGAAGTACG
ACATCGAGTTCGAGGACAAAGAGATGGCCCCTGAGAAGTGGTACAGCCTGGGCAAAGTGCCCGGCAACCA
GACCTCTACAACACTGAAGCTGAGCCCCTACGTGCACTACACCTTCAGAGTGACCGCCATCAACAAATAC
GGCCCTGGCGAGCCTTCTCCAGTGTCCGAAACAGTGGTTACACCTGAGGCCGCTCCAGAGAAGAACCCCG
TGGATGTGAAAGGCGAGGGCAACGAAACCACCAACATGGTCATCACCTGGAAGCCCCTGCGGTGGATGGA
TTGGAATGCCCCTCAGGTGCAGTACAGGGTTCAGTGGCGACCACAGGGAACAAGAGGACCCTGGCAAGAG
CAGATCGTGTCCGATCCTTTCCTGGTCGTGTCCAACACCAGCACCTTCGTGCCCTACGAGATTAAGGTGC
AGGCCGTGAATTCCCAAGGCAAGGGACCTGAGCCTCAAGTGACAATCGGCTACAGCGGCGAGGACTACCC
TCAGGCCATTCCTGAGCTGGAAGGCATCGAGATCCTGAACTCTAGCGCCGTGCTTGTGAAGTGGCGGCCT
GTGGATCTGGCCCAAGTGAAAGGACACCTGAGAGGCTACAATGTGACCTATTGGAGAGAGGGCAGCCAGC
GGAAGCACAGCAAGAGACACATCCACAAGGATCATGTGGTGGTGCCTGCCAACACCACCTCCGTGATTCT
GAGCGGCCTGAGGCCATACAGCAGCTACCATCTGGAAGTGCAGGCTTTCAACGGCAGAGGCTCTGGCCCT
GCCAGCGAGTTTACATTTTCTACCCCTGAGGGCGTGCCAGGACACCCTGAAGCACTGCATCTGGAATGCC
AGAGCAACACCTCTCTGCTGCTGAGATGGCAGCCTCCTCTGTCTCACAATGGCGTGCTGACAGGCTACGT
GCTGAGCTATCACCCTCTGGACGAAGGCGGAAAGGGCCAGCTGAGCTTCAATCTGAGAGATCCCGAGCTG
CGGACCCACAACCTGACAGATTTGTCTCCCCACCTGAGATACCGGTTCCAGCTGCAAGCCACTACCAAAG
AAGGACCAGGCGAGGCCATCGTCAGAGAAGGTGGAACAATGGCCCTGAGCGGCATCAGCGACTTTGGCAA
TATTTCTGCCACTGCCGGCGAGAACTACAGCGTGGTGTCTTGGGTTCCAAAAGAGGGCCAGTGCAACTTC
CGGTTCCACATCCTGTTTAAGGCCCTGGGAGAAGAGAAAGGCGGAGCCAGTCTGAGCCCTCAGTACGTGT
CCTACAACCAGAGCAGCTACACCCAGTGGGATCTGCAGCCTGACACCGACTACGAGATCCACCTGTTCAA
AGAACGGATGTTCAGACACCAGATGGCCGTCAAGACCAACGGAACTGGCAGAGTTAGACTGCCTCCTGCC
GGCTTTGCCACCGAAGGCGCGCCGGGCGGCGACAAGACCCACACCTGCCCCCCCTGCCCAGCTCCAGAAC
TGCTGGGAGGGCCTTCCGTGTTCCTGTTCCCCCCCAAGCCCAAGGACACCCTGATGATCAGCAGGACCCC
CGAGGTGACCTGCGTGGTGGTGGCCGTGTCCCACGAGGACCCAGAGGTGAAGTTCAACTGGTACGTGGAC
GGCGTGGAGGTGCACAACGCCAAGACCAAGCCCAGAGAGGAGCAGTACAACAGCACCTACAGGGTGGTGT
CCGTGCTGACCGTGCTGCACCAGGACTGGCTGAACGGCAAAGAATACAAGTGCAAAGTCTCCAACAAGGC
CCTGGCTGCCCCAATCGAAAAGACAATCAGCAAGGCCAAGGGCCAGCCACGGGAGCCCCAGGTGTACACC
CTGCCCCCCAGCCGGGAGGAGATGACCAAGAACCAGGTGTCCCTGACCTGTCTGGTGAAGGGCTTCTACC
CCAGCGATATCGCCGTGGAGTGGGAGAGCAACGGCCAGCCCGAGAACAACTACAAGACCACCCCCCCAGT
GCTGGACAGCGACGGCAGCTTCTTCCTGTACAGCAAGCTGACCGTGGACAAGTCCAGGTGGCAGCAGGGC
AACGTGTTCAGCTGCAGCGTGATGCACGAGGCCCTGCACAACCACTACACCCAGAAGTCCCTGAGCCTGA
GCCCCGGCGGCAGCGGTCTTAATGATATTTTCGAGGCTCAGAAGATTGAGTGGCATGAACACCACCACCA
TCACCACTAAGGCCGGCCTGTAGTCACTGGCACAACGCGTTACCCGGTAAGCCAATCGGGTATACACGGT
CGTCATACTGCAGACAGGGTTCTTCTACTTTGCAAGATAGTCTTGAGTAGTAAAATAAATAGATAGAGAA
AATCAGCCTCGACTGTGCCTTCTAGTTGCCAGCCATCTGTTGTTTGCCCCTCCCCCGTGCCTTCCTTGAC
CCTGGAAGGTGCCACTCCCACTGTCCTTTCCTAATAAAATGAGGAAATTGCATCACAACACTCAACCCTA
TCTCGGTCTATTCTTTTGATTTATAAGGGATTTTGCCGATTTCGGCCTATTGGTTAAAAAATGAGCTGAT
TTAACAAAAATTTAACGCGAATTAATTCTGTGGAATGTGTGTCAGTTAGGGTGTGGAAAGTCCCCAGGCT
CCCCAGCAGGCAGAAGTATGCAAAGCATGCATCTCAATTAGTCAGCAACCAGGTGTGGAAAGTCCCCAGG
CTCCCCAGCAGGCAGAAGTATGCAAAGCATGCATCTCAATTAGTCAGCAACCATAGTCCCGCCCCTAACT
CCGCCCATCCCGCCCCTAACTCCGCCCAGTTCCGCCCATTCTCCGCCCCATGGCTGACTAATTTTTTTTA
TTTATGCAGAGGCCGAGGCCGCCTCTGCCTCTGAGCTATTCCAGAAGTAGTGAGGAGGCTTTTTTGGAGG
CCTAGGCTTTTGCAAAAAGCTCCCGGGAGCTTGTATATCCATTTTCGGATCTGATCAGCACGTGTTGACA
ATTAATCATCGGCATAGTATATCGGCATAGTATAATACGACAAGGTGAGGAACTAAACCATGACCGAGTA
CAAGCCCACGGTGCGCCTCGCCACCCGCGACGACGTCCCCAGGGCCGTACGCACCCTCGCCGCCGCGTTC
GCCGACTACCCCGCCACGCGCCACACCGTCGATCCGGACCGCCACATCGAGCGGGTCACCGAGCTGCAAG
AACTCTTCCTCACGCGCGTCGGGCTCGACATCGGCAAGGTGTGGGTCGCGGACGACGGCGCCGCGGTGGC
GGTCTGGACCACGCCGGAGAGCGTCGAAGCGGGGGCGGTGTTCGCCGAGATCGGCCCGCGCATGGCCGAG
TTGAGCGGTTCCCGGCTGGCCGCGCAGCAACAGATGGAAGGCCTCCTGGCGCCGCACCGGCCCAAGGAGC
CCGCGTGGTTCCTGGCCACCGTCGGCGTCTCGCCCGACCACCAGGGCAAGGGTCTGGGCAGCGCCGTCGT
GCTCCCCGGAGTGGAGGCGGCCGAGCGCGCCGGGGTGCCCGCCTTCCTGGAGACATCCGCGCCCCGCAAC
CTCCCCTTCTACGAGCGGCTCGGCTTCACCGTCACCGCCGACGTCGAGGTGCCCGAAGGACCGCGCACCT
GGTGCATGACCCGCAAGCCCGGTGCCTGACACGTGCTACGAGATTTCGATTCCACCGCCGCCTTCTATGA
AAGGTTGGGCTTCGGAATCGTTTTCCGGGACGCCGGCTGGATGATCCTCCAGCGCGGGGATCTCATGCTG
GAGTTCTTCGCCCACCCCAACTTGTTTATTGCAGCTTATAATGGTTACAAATAAAGCAATAGCATCACAA
ATTTCACAAATAAAGCATTTTTTTCACTGCATTCTAGTTGTGGTTTGTCCAAACTCATCAATGTATCTTA
TCATGTCTGTATACCGTCGACCTCTAGCTAGAGCTTGGCGTAATCATGGTCATTACCAATGCTTAATCAG
TGAGGCACCTATCTCAGCGATCTGTCTATTTCGTTCATCCATAGTTGCCTGACTCCCCGTCGTGTAGATA
ACTACGATACGGGAGGGCTTACCATCTGGCCCCAGCGCTGCGATGATACCGCGAGAACCACGCTCACCGG
CTCCGGATTTATCAGCAATAAACCAGCCAGCCGGAAGGGCCGAGCGCAGAAGTGGTCCTGCAACTTTATC
CGCCTCCATCCAGTCTATTAATTGTTGCCGGGAAGCTAGAGTAAGTAGTTCGCCAGTTAATAGTTTGCGC
AACGTTGTTGCCATCGCTACAGGCATCGTGGTGTCACGCTCGTCGTTTGGTATGGCTTCATTCAGCTCCG
GTTCCCAACGATCAAGGCGAGTTACATGATCCCCCATGTTGTGCAAAAAAGCGGTTAGCTCCTTCGGTCC
TCCGATCGTTGTCAGAAGTAAGTTGGCCGCAGTGTTATCACTCATGGTTATGGCAGCACTGCATAATTCT
CTTACTGTCATGCCATCCGTAAGATGCTTTTCTGTGACTGGTGAGTACTCAACCAAGTCATTCTGAGAAT
AGTGTATGCGGCGACCGAGTTGCTCTTGCCCGGCGTCAATACGGGATAATACCGCGCCACATAGCAGAAC
TTTAAAAGTGCTCATCATTGGAAAACGTTCTTCGGGGCGAAAACTCTCAAGGATCTTACCGCTGTTGAGA
TCCAGTTCGATGTAACCCACTCGTGCACCCAACTGATCTTCAGCATCTTTTACTTTCACCAGCGTTTCTG
GGTGAGCAAAAACAGGAAGGCAAAATGCCGCAAAAAAGGGAATAAGGGCGACACGGAAATGTTGAATACT
CATATTCTTCCTTTTTCAATATTATTGAAGCATTTATCAGGGTTATTGTCTCATGAGCGGATACATATTT
GAATGTATTTAGAAAAATAAACAAATAGGGGTCAGTGTTACAACCAATTAACCAATTCTGAACATTATCG
CGAGCCCATTTATACCTGAATATGGCTCATAACACCCCTTGCTCATGACCAAAATCCCTTAACGTGAGTT
ACGCGCGCGTCGTTCCACTGAGCGTCAGACCCCGTAGAAAAGATCAAAGGATCTTCTTGAGATCCTTTTT
TTCTGCGCGTAATCTGCTGCTTGCAAACAAAAAAACCACCGCTACCAGCGGTGGTTTGTTTGCCGGATCA
AGAGCTACCAACTCTTTTTCCGAAGGTAACTGGCTTCAGCAGAGCGCAGATACCAAATACTGTTCTTCTA
GTGTAGCCGTAGTTAGCCCACCACTTCAAGAACTCTGTAGCACCGCCTACATACCTCGCTCTGCTAATCC
TGTTACCAGTGGCTGCTGCCAGTGGCGATAAGTCGTGTCTTACCGGGTTGGACTCAAGACGATAGTTACC
GGATAAGGCGCAGCGGTCGGGCTGAACGGGGGGTTCGTGCACACAGCCCAGCTTGGAGCGAACGACCTAC
ACCGAACTGAGATACCTACAGCGTGAGCTATGAGAAAGCGCCACGCTTCCCGAAGGGAGAAAGGCGGACA
GGTATCCGGTAAGCGGCAGGGTCGGAACAGGAGAGCGCACGAGGGAGCTTCCAGGGGGAAACGCCTGGTA
TCTTTATAGTCCTGTCGGGTTTCGCCACCTCTGACTTGAGCGTCGATTTTTGTGATGCTCGTCAGGGGGG
CGGAGCCTATGGAAAAACGCCAGCAACGCGGCCTTTTTACGGTTCCTGGCCTTTTGCTGGCCTTTTGCTC
ACATGTTCTTTCCTGCGTTATCCCCTGATTCTGTGGATAACCGTATTACCGCCTTTGAGTGAGCTGATAC
CGCTCGCCGCAGCCGAACGACCGAGCGCAGCGAGTCAGTGAGCGAGGAAGCGGAAGGCGAGAGTAGGGAA
CTGCCAGGCATCAAACTAAGCAGAAGGCCCCTGACGGATGGCCTTTTTGCGTTTCTACAAACTCTTTCTG
TGTTGTAAAACGACGGCCAGTCTTAAGCTCGGGCCCCCTGGGCGGTTCTGATAACGAGTAATCGTTAATC
CGCAAATAACGTAAAAACCCGCTTCGGCGGGTTTTTTTATGGGGGGAGTTTAGGGAAAGAGCATTTGTCA
GAATATTTAAGGGCGCCTGTCACTTTGCTTGATATATGAGAATTATTTAACCTTATAAATGAGAAAAAAG
CAACGCACTTTAAATAAGATACGTTGCTTTTTCGATTGATGAACACCTATAATTAAACTATTCATCTATT
ATTTATGATTTTTTGTATATACAATATTTCTAGTTTGTTAAAGAGAATTAAGAAAATAAATCTCGAAAAT
AATAAAGGGAAAATCAGTTTTTGATATCAAAATTATACATGTCAACGATAATACAAAATATAATACAAAC
TATAAGATGTTATCAGTATTTATTATCATTTAGAATAAATTTTGTGTCGCCCTTAATTGTGAGCGGATAA
CAATTACGAGCTTCATGCACAGTGGCGTTGACTCAATATTGGCCATTAGCCATATTATTCATTGGTTATA
TAGCATAAATCAATATTGGCTATTGGCCATTGCATACGTTGTATCTATATCATAATATGTACATTTATAT
TGGCTCATGTCCAATATGACCGCCATGTT
Features (pLannotate 1.2.2; 21 found; start..end, strand, type, name):
     77..380     +  enhancer       CMV enhancer: human cytomegalovirus immediate early enhancer
    381..584     +  promoter       CMV promoter: human cytomegalovirus (CMV) immediate early promoter
    720..763     +  intron         CMV intron (fragment): modified intron A from human cytomegalovirus
    815..833     +  promoter       SP6 promoter: promoter for bacteriophage SP6 RNA polymerase
    837..874     +  CDS            IgH signal sequence (fragment): signal sequence from the mouse immunoglobulin heavy chain variable region
    935..4288    +  CDS            L1CAM (fragment): L1CAM_HUMAN - Also known as CAML1, MIC5. Experimental evidence at protein level: Swiss-Prot protein existence level 1. Neural cell adhesion molecule involved in the dynamics of cell adhesion and in the generation of transmembrane signals at tyrosine kinase receptors. During brain development, critical in multiple processes, including neuronal migration, axonal growth and fasciculation, and synaptogenesis. In the mature brain, plays a role in the dynamics of neuronal structure and function, including synaptic plasticity. From Homo sapiens (Human).
   4301..4978    +  CDS            IGHG1 (fragment): IGHG1_HUMAN - Experimental evidence at protein level: Swiss-Prot protein existence level 1. Constant region of immunoglobulin heavy chains. Immunoglobulins, also known as antibodies, are membrane-bound or secreted glycoproteins produced by B lymphocytes. In the recognition phase of humoral immunity, the membrane-bound immunoglobulins serve as receptors which, upon binding of a specific antigen, trigger the clonal expansion and differentiation of B lymphocytes into immunoglobulins- secreting plasma cells. Secreted immunoglobulins mediate the effector phase of humoral immunity, which results in
   5193..5304    +  polyA_signal   bGH poly(A) signal: bovine growth hormone polyadenylation signal
   5305..5413    +  rep_origin     f1 ori (fragment): f1 bacteriophage origin of replication; arrow indicates direction of (+) strand synthesis
   5427..5756    +  promoter       SV40 promoter: SV40 enhancer and early promoter
   5804..5851    +  promoter       EM7 promoter: synthetic bacterial promoter&nbsp
   5870..6469    +  CDS            PuroR (fragment): puromycin N-acetyltransferase; pac from Streptomyces; confers resistance to puromycin
   6479..6604    +  CDS            ble (fragment): BLE_KLEPN - Experimental evidence at protein level: Swiss-Prot protein existence level 1. Binding protein with a strong affinity to the bleomycin family of antibiotics. Binds to CL990; an antimitotic-antibiotic compound. From Klebsiella pneumoniae.
   6599..6720    +  polyA_signal   SV40 poly(A) signal: SV40 polyadenylation signal
   6773..7633    -  CDS            AmpR: β-lactamase; bla; confers resistance to ampicillin, carbenicillin, and related antibiotics
   7636..7732    -  promoter       AmpR promoter (fragment): bla
   7762..7786    -  CDS            KanR (fragment): aminoglycoside phosphotransferase; aph(3')-Ia; confers resistance to kanamycin
   7897..8485    +  rep_origin     ori: high-copy-number ColE1/pMB1/pBR322/pUC origin of replication
   8710..8727    +  terminator     rrnB T2 terminator (fragment): transcription terminator T2 from the E. coli rrnB gene
   8752..8771    -  CDS            lacZα (fragment): LacZα fragment of β-galactosidase; lacZ fragment
   9227..9243    +  protein_bind   lac operator: The lac repressor binds to the lac operator to inhibit transcription in E. coli. This inhibition can be relieved by adding lactose or isopropyl-β-D-thiogalactopyranoside (IPTG). lac repressor encoded by lacI
