[The description below was written by a language model from this plasmid's Addgene catalogue record and pLannotate feature annotations shown in this document.]
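Description:
pD649-HAsp-L1CAM-Fc(DAPA)-AviTag-6xHis is a mammalian expression plasmid of about 9.4 kb, built on the pD649 backbone, for producing the extracellular domain of human L1CAM (CD171), a neural cell adhesion molecule, as a secreted Fc fusion protein. It is propagated in E. coli as a high-copy plasmid through a ColE1/pUC-type origin with ampicillin selection (AmpR). An SV40 promoter/EM7 cassette driving a puromycin N-acetyltransferase gene, followed by an SV40 poly(A) signal, is also annotated and could provide selection in mammalian cells. Short fragments of f1 ori, ble, KanR, lacZα and a lac operator appear to be backbone remnants.

Expression is driven by the CMV immediate-early enhancer and promoter, followed by a fragment of CMV intron A. An SP6 promoter sits just upstream of the coding region. The open reading frame begins with a secretion signal, named HAsp in the construct title, although the annotation software matched this region to a mouse IgH signal sequence fragment. The L1CAM ectodomain follows, cloned between preserved restriction sites, and is fused at its C terminus to a human IgG1 Fc region, an AviTag and a 6xHis tag, ending at a bGH poly(A) signal. The Fc carries the D265A and P329A (DAPA) substitutions, generally used to reduce Fc effector interactions. The Fc dimerises the ectodomain, the AviTag permits site-specific biotinylation by BirA, and the His tag supports metal-affinity purification.

The plasmid belongs to a collection made for mapping protein-protein interactions among human immunoglobulin superfamily cell-surface proteins. The depositor notes that some plasmids in the collection may carry an IS4-like transposase insertion upstream of the CMV promoter, but no such feature is annotated here.
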