Addgene plasmid #157031: pD649-HAsp-L1CAM-Fc(DAPA)-AviTag-6xHis
Purpose: Mammalian expression of cell-surface protein extracellular domain fused to Fc(DAPA)-Avi-6xHis. Protein is secreted from cells.
Depositing lab: Chris Garcia. Depositing organization: Stanford University. Publication: A Human IgSF Cell-Surface Interactome Reveals a Complex Network of Protein-Protein Interactions. Wojtowicz WM, Vielmetter J, Fernandes RA, Siepe DH, Eastman CL, Chisholm GB, Cox S, Klock H, Anderson PW, Rue SM, Miller JJ, Glaser SM, Bragstad ML, Vance J, Lam AW, Lesley SA, Zinn K, Garcia KC. Cell. 2020 Aug 20;182(4):1027-1043.e17. doi: 10.1016/j.cell.2020.07.025. PubMed 32822567.
Backbone
  Vector backbone: pD649
  Backbone size w/o insert (bp): 6106
  Vector type: Mammalian Expression
Growth in bacteria
  Bacterial resistance: Ampicillin, 100 μg/mL
  Growth temperature: 37°C
  Growth strain: DH5alpha
  Copy number: High Copy
Gene/Insert
  Gene/Insert name: L1CAM
  Species: H. sapiens (human)
  Insert size (bp): 3303
  Mutation: Fc region of human IgG contains D265A and P329A mutations (DAPA)
  Entrez Gene: L1CAM (a.k.a. CAML1, CD171, HSAS, HSAS1, HYCX, MASA, MIC5, N-CAM-L1, N-CAML1, NCAM-L1, S10, SPG1)
  Promoter: CMV/SP6
  Tag / fusion protein: Fc(DAPA)-AviTag-6xHis (C terminal on backbone)
  Cloning method: Restriction Enzyme; 5′ cloning site GCGGCCGC (not destroyed); 3′ cloning site GGCGCGCC (not destroyed)
  Sequencing primers: 5′ ATTTAGGTGACACTATAG; 3′ CACGTACCAGTTGAACTTCACC
Resource information
  A portion of this plasmid was derived from a plasmid made by: synthesis by ThermoFisher
Terms and licenses: Academic/Nonprofit Terms; Industry Terms: Not Available to Industry
Depositor comments: Some plasmids in this collection may have an IS4-like element ISVsa5 family transposase upstream of the CMV promoter.
How to cite: pD649-HAsp-L1CAM-Fc(DAPA)-AviTag-6xHis was a gift from Chris Garcia (Addgene plasmid # 157031 ; http://n2t.net/addgene:157031 ; RRID:Addgene_157031)
