>Addgene plasmid #157031 | pD649-HAsp-L1CAM-Fc(DAPA)-AviTag-6xHis | depositor partial sequence | sequence record 303172 | insert (extracellular domain)
ATTCAGATCCCTGAGGAATATGAGGGCCACCACGTGATGGAACCTCCAGTGATTACCGAGCAGAGCCCTC
GGAGACTGGTGGTGTTCCCTACCGACGATATCAGCCTGAAGTGCGAGGCCTCTGGAAAGCCCGAGGTGCA
GTTCAGATGGACCAGAGATGGCGTGCACTTCAAGCCCAAAGAGGAACTGGGCGTCACCGTGTATCAGAGC
CCACACAGCGGCAGCTTTACCATCACCGGCAACAACAGCAACTTCGCCCAGCGGTTCCAGGGCATCTACA
GATGCTTTGCCAGCAACAAGCTGGGCACCGCCATGAGCCACGAGATTAGACTTATGGCCGAAGGCGCCCC
TAAGTGGCCCAAAGAAACAGTGAAGCCCGTGGAAGTGGAAGAGGGCGAATCTGTGGTGCTGCCCTGTAAT
CCTCCTCCTTCCGCCGAACCTCTGCGGATCTACTGGATGAACAGCAAGATCCTGCACATCAAGCAGGACG
AGCGCGTGACAATGGGCCAGAACGGCAACCTGTACTTCGCCAACGTGCTGACCAGCGACAACCACAGCGA
TTACATCTGCCACGCTCACTTCCCCGGCACCAGAACCATCATCCAGAAAGAGCCCATCGACCTGAGAGTG
AAGGCCACCAACAGCATGATCGACAGAAAGCCCAGACTGCTGTTCCCCACCAATAGCAGCTCTCACCTGG
TGGCTCTGCAGGGACAACCTCTGGTGCTGGAATGTATCGCCGAGGGCTTCCCCACACCTACCATTAAGTG
GCTGAGGCCTTCTGGCCCCATGCCTGCCGATAGAGTGACCTACCAGAATCACAACAAGACCCTGCAGCTG
CTGAAAGTGGGCGAAGAGGACGATGGCGAGTACAGATGTCTGGCCGAGAATAGCCTGGGAAGCGCCAGAC
ACGCCTACTACGTGACAGTGGAAGCCGCTCCTTACTGGCTGCACAAGCCTCAGTCTCACCTGTATGGACC
TGGCGAGACAGCCAGACTGGATTGTCAGGTTCAGGGCAGACCTCAGCCAGAAGTGACTTGGAGAATCAAC
GGCATCCCTGTGGAAGAACTGGCCAAGGACCAGAAGTACAGAATCCAGAGAGGCGCCCTGATCCTGAGCA
ACGTGCAGCCTAGCGATACCATGGTCACCCAGTGCGAAGCCAGAAACAGACATGGCCTGCTGCTGGCCAA
CGCCTACATCTATGTTGTGCAGCTGCCCGCCAAGATTCTGACCGCCGACAATCAGACCTATATGGCCGTG
CAGGGAAGCACCGCCTACCTGCTGTGTAAAGCTTTTGGCGCCCCTGTGCCTAGCGTGCAGTGGCTGGATG
AAGATGGCACCACAGTGCTGCAGGATGAGAGATTCTTCCCCTACGCCAATGGCACCCTGGGCATTAGAGA
TCTGCAGGCCAACGATACCGGCAGATACTTCTGCCTGGCCGCCAACGATCAGAACAACGTGACCATCATG
GCCAACCTGAAAGTGAAAGACGCCACGCAGATCACACAGGGCCCTAGAAGCACCATCGAGAAGAAAGGCA
GCAGAGTCACCTTCACCTGTCAAGCCAGCTTCGACCCTAGCCTGCAGCCTTCTATTACTTGGAGAGGCGA
CGGCAGGGACCTGCAAGAGCTGGGCGATAGCGACAAGTACTTCATCGAGGACGGCCGGCTGGTCATCCAC
AGCCTGGATTACAGCGACCAGGGCAATTACAGCTGTGTGGCCAGCACCGAGCTGGACGTTGTGGAAAGTA
GAGCACAGCTGCTGGTTGTGGGAAGCCCAGGACCTGTTCCTAGACTGGTGCTGAGCGATCTGCATCTGCT
GACACAGAGCCAAGTGCGAGTGTCTTGGAGCCCTGCCGAAGATCACAACGCCCCTATCGAGAAGTACGAC
ATCGAGTTCGAGGACAAAGAGATGGCCCCTGAGAAGTGGTACAGCCTGGGCAAAGTGCCCGGCAACCAGA
CCTCTACAACACTGAAGCTGAGCCCCTACGTGCACTACACCTTCAGAGTGACCGCCATCAACAAATACGG
CCCTGGCGAGCCTTCTCCAGTGTCCGAAACAGTGGTTACACCTGAGGCCGCTCCAGAGAAGAACCCCGTG
GATGTGAAAGGCGAGGGCAACGAAACCACCAACATGGTCATCACCTGGAAGCCCCTGCGGTGGATGGATT
GGAATGCCCCTCAGGTGCAGTACAGGGTTCAGTGGCGACCACAGGGAACAAGAGGACCCTGGCAAGAGCA
GATCGTGTCCGATCCTTTCCTGGTCGTGTCCAACACCAGCACCTTCGTGCCCTACGAGATTAAGGTGCAG
GCCGTGAATTCCCAAGGCAAGGGACCTGAGCCTCAAGTGACAATCGGCTACAGCGGCGAGGACTACCCTC
AGGCCATTCCTGAGCTGGAAGGCATCGAGATCCTGAACTCTAGCGCCGTGCTTGTGAAGTGGCGGCCTGT
GGATCTGGCCCAAGTGAAAGGACACCTGAGAGGCTACAATGTGACCTATTGGAGAGAGGGCAGCCAGCGG
AAGCACAGCAAGAGACACATCCACAAGGATCATGTGGTGGTGCCTGCCAACACCACCTCCGTGATTCTGA
GCGGCCTGAGGCCATACAGCAGCTACCATCTGGAAGTGCAGGCTTTCAACGGCAGAGGCTCTGGCCCTGC
CAGCGAGTTTACATTTTCTACCCCTGAGGGCGTGCCAGGACACCCTGAAGCACTGCATCTGGAATGCCAG
AGCAACACCTCTCTGCTGCTGAGATGGCAGCCTCCTCTGTCTCACAATGGCGTGCTGACAGGCTACGTGC
TGAGCTATCACCCTCTGGACGAAGGCGGAAAGGGCCAGCTGAGCTTCAATCTGAGAGATCCCGAGCTGCG
GACCCACAACCTGACAGATTTGTCTCCCCACCTGAGATACCGGTTCCAGCTGCAAGCCACTACCAAAGAA
GGACCAGGCGAGGCCATCGTCAGAGAAGGTGGAACAATGGCCCTGAGCGGCATCAGCGACTTTGGCAATA
TTTCTGCCACTGCCGGCGAGAACTACAGCGTGGTGTCTTGGGTTCCAAAAGAGGGCCAGTGCAACTTCCG
GTTCCACATCCTGTTTAAGGCCCTGGGAGAAGAGAAAGGCGGAGCCAGTCTGAGCCCTCAGTACGTGTCC
TACAACCAGAGCAGCTACACCCAGTGGGATCTGCAGCCTGACACCGACTACGAGATCCACCTGTTCAAAG
AACGGATGTTCAGACACCAGATGGCCGTCAAGACCAACGGAACTGGCAGAGTTAGACTGCCTCCTGCCGG
CTTTGCCACCGAA
